>Addgene plasmid #63868 | pSG 3/4 | addgene partial sequence | sequence record 110729 | LacZ-R 5'-GACAGTATCGGCCTCAGGAA-3'
GCCGGAAACCAGGCAAAGCGCCATTCGCCATTCAGGCTGCGCAACTGTTGGGAAGGGCGATCGGTGCGGG
CCTCTTCGCTATTACGCCAGCTGGCGAAAGGGGGATGTGCTGCAAGGCGATTAAGTTGGGTAACGCCAGG
GTTTTCCCAGTCACGACGTTGTAAAACGACGGCCAGTGAATTCCCGGGGATCCGTCGTAGTCAAAGATAC
CCTAAGCTTAGCGTAATCATGGTGAATTCTGTTTCCTGTGTGAAATTGTTATCCGCTCACAATTGTCGAC
ATTATACGAGCCGATGATTAATTGTCAACACGGCCGACGCGCTGGGCTACGTCTTGCTGGCGTTCGCGAC
GCGAGGCTGGATGGCCTTCCCCATTATGATTCTTCTCGCTTCCGGCGGCATCGGGATGCCCGCGTTGCAG
GCCATGCTGTCCAGGCAGGTAGATGACGACCATCAGGGACAGCTTCAAGGATCGCTCGCGGCTCTTACCA
GCCTAACTTCGATCATTGGACCGCTGATCGTCACGGCGATTTATGCCGCCTCGGCGAGCACATGGAACGG
GTTGGCATGGATTGTAGGCGCCGCCCTATACCTTGTCTGCCTCCCCGCGTTGCGTCGCGGTGCATGGAGC
CGGGCCACCTCGACCTGAATGGAAGCCACTGCGATGAGTGGCAGGGCGG
