[The description below was written by a language model from this plasmid's Addgene catalogue record.]
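Description:
pSG 3/4 is a low-copy bacterial expression plasmid built on the pACYC184 backbone (about 4.5 kb without insert) and selected with tetracycline. pACYC184 replicates from the p15A origin, which is compatible with ColE1-type plasmids. A pACYC-based reporter can therefore be kept in the same cell as a second plasmid, for example one expressing mutant ribosomal RNA, although the record does not describe such a pairing. The record says the plasmid is derived in part from pSG25. The insert was placed between NaeI and ScaI sites, both of which were destroyed during cloning.

The payload is an approximately 3.2 kb Escherichia coli lacZ gene transcribed from the PtacI promoter, a strong hybrid trp/lac promoter. The coding sequence carries a UGA nonsense mutation near its 5' end, close to the N-terminus of beta-galactosidase. Normal termination at this premature stop gives only a short, inactive peptide, so full-length active enzyme is made only when the ribosome reads through the UGA codon. Beta-galactosidase activity thus provides a quantitative measure of stop-codon readthrough.

The stated purpose is measurement of translational accuracy, and the associated work concerns 23S rRNA mutations that affect translational fidelity. In that setting the plasmid reports how changes in the translation machinery alter the frequency of UGA readthrough. No feature table was supplied, so the exact position of the stop codon, the presence of any lac repressor gene, and other backbone details are not stated in the record.
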