Addgene plasmid #63868: pSG 3/4
Purpose: Measurements of translational accuracy
Depositing lab: Albert Dahlberg. Depositing organization: Brown University. Publication: Mutations at U2555, a tRNA-protected base in 23S rRNA, affect translational fidelity. O'Connor M, Dahlberg AE. Proc Natl Acad Sci U S A. 1993 Oct 1;90(19):9214-8. PubMed 8415679.
Backbone
  Vector backbone: pACYC184
  Backbone size w/o insert (bp): 4500
  Vector type: Bacterial Expression
Growth in bacteria
  Bacterial resistance: Tetracycline, 10 μg/mL
  Growth temperature: 37°C
  Growth strain: DH5alpha
  Copy number: Low Copy
Gene/Insert
  Gene/Insert name: lacZ
  Species: Escherichia coli
  Insert size (bp): 3200
  Mutation: UGA near N-term
  GenBank ID: NC_000913.3
  Entrez Gene: lacZ (a.k.a. b0344, ECK0341)
  Promoter: PtacI
  Cloning method: Restriction Enzyme; 5′ cloning site NaeI (destroyed during cloning); 3′ cloning site ScaI (destroyed during cloning)
  Sequencing primers: 5′ M13pUC-Rev
Resource information
  A portion of this plasmid was derived from a plasmid made by: Derived from pSG25
Terms and licenses: Academic/Nonprofit Terms; Industry Terms: Not Available to Industry
Depositor comments: This plasmid carries a UGA nonsense mutation near the 5' end of lacZ.
How to cite: pSG 3/4 was a gift from Albert Dahlberg (Addgene plasmid # 63868 ; http://n2t.net/addgene:63868 ; RRID:Addgene_63868)
